>Addgene plasmid #196654 | pBAD-6xHis-BglII | addgene full sequence | sequence record 389051 | Addgene NGS Result
CTAGCAAAGGAGAAGAACTTTTCACTGGAGTTGTCCCAATTCTTGTTGAATTAGATGGTGATGTTAATGG
GCACAAATTTTCTGTCAGTGGAGAGGGTGAAGGTGATGCTACATACGGAAAGCTTACCCTTAAATTTATT
TGCACTACTGGAAAACTACCTGTTCCATGGCCAACACTTGTCACTACTTTCTCTTATGGTGTTCAATGCT
TTTCCCGTTATCCGGATCATATGAAACGGCATGACTTTTTCAAGAGTGCCATGCCCGAAGGTTATGTACA
GGAACGCACTATATCTTTCAAAGATGACGGGAACTACAAGACGCGTGCTGAAGTCAAGTTTGAAGGTGAT
ACCCTTGTTAATCGTATCGAGTTAAAAGGTATTGATTTTAAAGAAGATGGAAACATTCTCGGACACAAAC
TCGAGTACAACTATAACTCACACAATGTATACATCACGGCAGACAAACAAAAGAATGGAATCAAAGCTAA
CTTCAAAATTCGCCACAACATTGAAGATGGATCCGTTCAACTAGCAGACCATTATCAACAAAATACTCCA
ATTGGCGATGGCCCTGTCCTTTTACCAGACAACCATTACCTGTCGACACAATCTGCCCTTTCGAAAGATC
CCAACGAAAAGCGTGACCACATGGTCCTTCTTGAGTTTGTAACTGCTGCTGGGATTACACATGGCATGGA
TGAGCTCTACAAATAATGAATTCGAGCTCGGTACCCGGGGATCCTCTAGAGTCGACCTGCAGGCATGCAA
GCTTGGCTGTTTTGGCGGATGAGAGAAGATTTTCAGCCTGATACAGATTAAATCAGAACGCAGAAGCGGT
CTGATAAAACAGAATTTGCCTGGCGGCAGTAGCGCGGTGGTCCCACCTGACCCCATGCCGAACTCAGAAG
TGAAACGCCGTAGCGCCGATGGTAGTGTGGGGTCTCCCCATGCGAGAGTAGGGAACTGCCAGGCATCAAA
TAAAACGAAAGGCTCAGTCGAAAGACTGGGCCTTTCGTTTTATCTGTTGTTTGTCGGTGAACGCTCTCCT
GAGTAGGACAAATCCGCCGGGAGCGGATTTGAACGTTGCGAAGCAACGGCCCGGAGGGTGGCGGGCAGGA
CGCCCGCCATAAACTGCCAGGCATCAAATTAAGCAGAAGGCCATCCTGACGGATGGCCTTTTTGCGTTTC
TACAAACTCTTTTGTTTATTTTTCTAAATACATTCAAATATGTATCCGCTCATGAGACAATAACCCTGAT
AAATGCTTCAATAATATTGAAAAAGGAAGAGTATGAGTATTCAACATTTCCGTGTCGCCCTTATTCCCTT
TTTTGCGGCATTTTGCCTTCCTGTTTTTGCTCACCCAGAAACGCTGGTGAAAGTAAAAGATGCTGAAGAT
CAGTTGGGTGCACGAGTGGGTTACATCGAACTGGATCTCAACAGCGGTAAGATCCTTGAGAGTTTTCGCC
CCGAAGAACGTTTTCCAATGATGAGCACTTTTAAAGTTCTGCTATGTGGCGCGGTATTATCCCGTGTTGA
CGCCGGGCAAGAGCAACTCGGTCGCCGCATACACTATTCTCAGAATGACTTGGTTGAGTACTCACCAGTC
ACAGAAAAGCATCTTACGGATGGCATGACAGTAAGAGAATTATGCAGTGCTGCCATAACCATGAGTGATA
ACACTGCGGCCAACTTACTTCTGACAACGATCGGAGGACCGAAGGAGCTAACCGCTTTTTTGCACAACAT
GGGGGATCATGTAACTCGCCTTGATCGTTGGGAACCGGAGCTGAATGAAGCCATACCAAACGACGAGCGT
GACACCACGATGCCTGCAGCAATGGCAACAACGTTGCGCAAACTATTAACTGGCGAACTACTTACTCTAG
CTTCCCGGCAACAATTAATAGACTGGATGGAGGCGGATAAAGTTGCAGGACCACTTCTGCGCTCGGCCCT
TCCGGCTGGCTGGTTTATTGCTGATAAATCTGGAGCCGGTGAGCGTGGGTCTCGCGGTATCATTGCAGCA
CTGGGGCCAGATGGTAAGCCCTCCCGTATCGTAGTTATCTACACGACGGGGAGTCAGGCAACTATGGATG
AACGAAATAGACAGATCGCTGAGATAGGTGCCTCACTGATTAAGCATTGGTAACTGTCAGACCAAGTTTA
CTCATATATACTTTAGATTGATT
[125 nt withheld, positions 2194-2318]
C
[141 nt withheld, positions 2320-2460]
CCTTTGACGTTGGAGTCCACGTTCTTT
[37 nt withheld, positions 2488-2524]
ACCCTATCTCGGGCTATTCTTTTGATTTATAAGGGATTTTGCCGATTTCGGCCTATTGGTTAAAAAATGA
GCTGATTTAACAAAAATTTAACGCGAATTTTAACAAAATATTAACGTTTACAATTTAAAAGGATCTAGGT
GAAGATCCTTTTTGATAATCTCATGACCAAAATCCCTTAACGTGAGTTTTCGTTCCACTGAGCGTCAGAC
CCCGTAGAAAAGATCAAAGGATCTTCTTGAGATCCTTTTTTTCTGCGCGTAATCTGCTGCTTGCAAACAA
AAAAACCACCGCTACCAGCGGTGGTTTGTTTGCCGGATCAAGAGCTACCAACTCTTTTTCCGAAGGTAAC
TGGCTTCAGCAGAGCGCAGATACCAAATACTGTCCTTCTAGTGTAGCCGTAGTTAGGCCACCACTTCAAG
AACTCTGTAGCACCGCCTACATACCTCGCTCTGCTAATCCTGTTACCAGTGGCTGCTGCCAGTGGCGATA
AGTCGTGTCTTACCGGGTTGGACTCAAGACGATAGTTACCGGATAAGGCGCAGCGGTCGGGCTGAACGGG
GGGTTCGTGCACACAGCCCAGCTTGGAGCGAACGACCTACACCGAACTGAGATACCTACAGCGTGAGCTA
TGAGAAAGCGCCACGCTTCCCGAAGGGAGAAAGGCGGACAGGTATCCGGTAAGCGGCAGGGTCGGAACAG
GAGAGCGCACGAGGGAGCTTCCAGGGGGAAACGCCTGGTATCTTTATAGTCCTGTCGGGTTTCGCCACCT
CTGACTTGAGCGTCGATTTTTGTGATGCTCGTCAGGGGGGCGGAGCCTATGGAAAAACGCCAGCAACGCG
GCCTTTTTACGGTTCCTGGCCTTTTGCTGGCCTTTTGCTCACATGTTCTTTCCTGCGTTATCCCCTGATT
CTGTGGATAACCGTATTACCGCCTTTGAGTGAGCTGATACCGCTCGCCGCAGCCGAACGACCGAGCGCAG
CGAGTCAGTGAGCGAGGAAGCGGAAGAGCGCCTGATGCGGTATTTTCTCCTTACGCATCTGTGCGGTATT
TCACACCGCATATGGTGCACTCTCAGTACAATCTGCTCTGATGCCGCATAGTTAAGCCAGTATACACTCC
GCTATCGCTACGTGACTGGGTCATGGCTGCGCCCCGACACCCGCCAACACCCGCTGACGCGCCCTGACGG
GCTTGTCTGCTCCCGGCATCCGCTTACAGACAAGCTGTGACCGTCTCCGGGAGCTGCATGTGTCAGAGGT
TTTCACCGTCATCACCGAAACGCGCGAGGCAGAAGGAGATGGCGCCCAACAGTCCCCCGGCCACGGGGCC
TGCCACCATACCCACGCCGAAACAAGCGCTCATGAGCCCGAAGTGGCGAGCCCGATCTTCCCCATCGGTG
ATGTCGGCGATATAGGCGCCAGCAACCGCACCTGTGGCGCCGGTGATGCCGGCCACGATGCGTCCGGCGT
AGAGGATCTGCTCATGTTTGACAGCTTATCATCGATGCATAATGTGCCTGTCAAATGGACGAAGCAGGGA
TTCTGCAAACCCTATGCTACTCCGTCAAGCCGTCAATTGTCTGATTCGTTACCAATTATGACAACTTGAC
GGCTACATCATTCACTTTTTCTTCACAACCGGCACGGAACTCGCTCGGGCTGGCCCCGGTGCATTTTTTA
AATACCCGCGAGAAATAGAGTTGATCGTCAAAACCAACATTGCGACCGACGGTGGCGATAGGCATCCGGG
TGGTGCTCAAAAGCAGCTTCGCCTGGCTGATACGTTGGTCCTCGCGCCAGCTTAAGACGCTAATCCCTAA
CTGCTGGCGGAAAAGATGTGACAGACGCGACGGCGACAAGCAAACATGCTGTGCGACGCTGGCGATATCA
AAATTGCTGTCTGCCAGGTGATCGCTGATGTACTGACAAGCCTCGCGTACCCGATTATCCATCGGTGGAT
GGAGCGACTCGTTAATCGCTTCCATGCGCCGCAGTAACAATTGCTCAAGCAGATTTATCGCCAGCAGCTC
CGAATAGCGCCCTTCCCCTTGCCCGGCGTTAATGATTTGCCCAAACAGGTCGCTGAAATGCGGCTGGTGC
GCTTCATCCGGGCGAAAGAACCCCGTATTGGCAAATATTGACGGCCAGTTAAGCCATTCATGCCAGTAGG
CGCGCGGACGAAAGTAAACCCACTGGTGATACCATTCGCGAGCCTCCGGATGACGACCGTAGTGATGAAT
CTCTCCTGGCGGGAACAGCAAAATATCACCCGGTCGGCAAACAAATTCTCGTCCCTGATTTTTCACCACC
CCCTGACCGCGAATGGTGAGATTGAGAATATAACCTTTCATTCCCAGCGGTCGGTCGATAAAAAAATCGA
GATAACCGTTGGCCTCAATCGGCGTTAAACCCGCCACCAGATGGGCATTAAACGAGTATCCCGGCAGCAG
GGGATCATTTTGCGCTTCAGCCATACTTTTCATACTCCCGCCATTCAGAGAAGAAACCAATTGTCCATAT
TGCATCAGACATTGCCGTCACTGCGTCTTTTACTGGCTCTTCTCGCTAACCAAACCGGTAACCCCGCTTA
TTAAAAGCATTCTGTAACAAAGCGGGACCAAAGCCATGACAAAAACGCGTAACAAAAGTGTCTATAATCA
CGGCAGAAAAGTCCACATTGATTATTTGCACGGCGTCACACTTTGCTATGCCATAGCATTTTTATCCATA
AGATTAGCGGATCCTACCTGACGCTTTTTATCGCAACTCTCTACTGTTTCTCCATACCCGTTTTTTTGGG
CTAGAAATAATTTTGTTTAACTTTAAGAAGGAGATATACATATGGCTAGTCATCACCATCACCATCACAG
AT
Features (pLannotate 1.2.2; 17 found; start..end, strand, type, name):
      1..716     +  CDS            Cycle 3 GFP (fragment): Cycle 3 GFP (Crameri et al., 1996) mammalian codon-optimized
    718..774     +  misc_feature   MCS: pUC18/19 multiple cloning site
    858..973     +  ncRNA          5S rRNA: Accession: RF00001 - 5S ribosomal RNA
    977..1063    +  terminator     rrnB T1 terminator: Escherichia coli rrnB; transcription terminator T1 from the E. coli rrnB gene
   1155..1182    +  terminator     rrnB T2 terminator: transcription terminator T2 from the E. coli rrnB gene
   1201..1292    +  promoter       AmpR promoter: bla
   1293..2153    +  CDS            AmpR: β-lactamase; bla; confers resistance to ampicillin, carbenicillin, and related antibiotics
   2195..2575    +  rep_origin     M13 ori (sequence partly withheld): M13 bacteriophage origin of replication; arrow indicates direction of (+) strand synthesis
   2761..3349    +  rep_origin     ori: high-copy-number ColE1/pMB1/pBR322/pUC origin of replication
   3535..3675    -  misc_feature   bom: basis of mobility region from pBR322
   3777..3816    -  CDS            rop (fragment): Rop protein, which maintains plasmids at low copy number; rop
   3817..4002    -  CDS            TcR (fragment): tetracycline efflux protein; tet; confers resistance to tetracycline
   4012..4030    +  promoter       tet promoter (fragment): E. coli promoter for tetracycline efflux protein gene
   4120..4998    -  CDS            araC: L-arabinose regulatory protein; araC
   5025..5309    +  promoter       araBAD promoter: araBAD; promoter of the L-arabinose operon of E. coli; the araC regulatory gene is transcribed in the opposite direction (Guzman et al., 1995)
   5336..5358    +  RBS            RBS: efficient ribosome binding site from bacteriophage T7 gene 10 (Olins and Rangwala, 1989)
   5375..5392    +  CDS            7xHis (fragment): 6xHis affinity tag
