[The description below was written by a language model from this plasmid's Addgene catalogue record and pLannotate feature annotations shown in this document.]
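Description:
pBAD-6xHis-BglII is a bacterial expression backbone derived from Bio-Rad's pGLO by inserting a short linker into the original NheI site. The linker encodes an N-terminal 6xHis tag and introduces a BglII restriction site. The catalogue lists it as an empty backbone for restriction-enzyme cloning. It is propagated in E. coli as a high-copy plasmid under ampicillin selection, and the sequenced record is 5,396 nt, slightly larger than the listed pGLO backbone. The annotated maintenance elements are a ColE1/pMB1-type origin, the bla (AmpR) gene with its own promoter, and an M13 phage origin that can support single-stranded DNA production. Several pBR322-derived remnants are also present: the bom region and truncated, presumably non-functional pieces of rop, the tetracycline resistance gene and its promoter.

Expression is driven by the arabinose-inducible araBAD promoter, with the araC regulator encoded divergently upstream. AraC represses the promoter in the absence of L-arabinose and activates it when the sugar is present, which allows controlled induction. Downstream of the promoter lie a phage T7 gene 10 ribosome binding site and the His tag. Because the map is circular, the tag sits just before the Cycle 3 GFP coding sequence retained from pGLO, which is annotated at the start of the record. GFP is followed by a pUC-type multiple cloning site, a 5S rRNA segment and the rrnB T1 and T2 transcription terminators.

The record does not say whether GFP is meant to be replaced or fused when an insert is cloned. The associated publication concerns producing siRNA pools in E. coli against influenza virus sequences, but the record does not describe this backbone's specific role in that work.
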