Addgene plasmid #196654: pBAD-6xHis-BglII
Purpose: (Empty Backbone) Derived from pGLO (BioRad) by the insertion of a 6xHis Tag and a BglII site
Depositing lab: Franco Lucchini. Depositing organization: Università Cattolica del Sacro Cuore, Facoltà di Scienze Agrarie. Publication: siRNAs pools generated in Escherichia coli exhibit strong RNA-interference activity against influenza virus genomic sequences. Villa R, Renzi S, Dotti S, Lucchini F. Virology. 2022 Dec 31;579:38-45. doi: 10.1016/j.virol.2022.12.013. PubMed 36599198.
Backbone
  Vector backbone: pGLO
  Backbone manufacturer: Bio-Rad
  Backbone size (bp): 5371
  Modifications to backbone: Insertion of a linker in the original NheI site, coding for 6xHis tag and BglII site
  Vector type: Bacterial Expression
  Tag / fusion protein: 6xHis tag (N terminal on backbone)
Growth in bacteria
  Bacterial resistance: Ampicillin, 100 μg/mL
  Growth temperature: 37°C
  Growth strain: DH5alpha
  Copy number: High Copy
Gene/Insert
  Cloning method: Restriction Enzyme
  Sequencing primers: 5′ tctctactgtttctccatacccg; 3′ atcagaccgcttctgcgttc
Terms and licenses: Academic/Nonprofit Terms; Industry Terms: Not Available to Industry
How to cite: pBAD-6xHis-BglII was a gift from Franco Lucchini (Addgene plasmid # 196654 ; http://n2t.net/addgene:196654 ; RRID:Addgene_196654)
